Addgene plasmid #144167: TFORF1146
Purpose: Lentiviral vector for overexpressing transcription factor ORFs with unique 24-bp barcodes. Barcodes facilitate identification of transcription factors in pooled screens.
Depositing lab: Feng Zhang. Depositing organization: Broad Institute. Publication: A transcription factor atlas of directed differentiation. Joung J, Ma S, Tay T, Geiger-Schuller KR, Kirchgatterer PC, Verdine VK, Guo B, Arias-Garcia MA, Allen WE, Singh A, Kuksenko O, Abudayyeh OO, Gootenberg JS, Fu Z, Macrae RK, Buenrostro JD, Regev A, Zhang F. Cell. 2023 Jan 5;186(1):209-229.e26. doi: 10.1016/j.cell.2022.11.026. PubMed 36608654.
Backbone
  Vector backbone: pLX_TRC317
  Backbone manufacturer: Broad Institute Genetic Perturbation Platform
  Backbone size w/o insert (bp): 8264
  Vector type: Mammalian Expression, Lentiviral
  Selectable markers: Puromycin
Growth in bacteria
  Bacterial resistance: Ampicillin, 100 μg/mL
  Growth temperature: 37°C
  Growth strain: NEB Stable
  Copy number: High Copy
Gene/Insert
  Gene/Insert name: HOXA4
  Species: H. sapiens (human)
  Insert size (bp): 1064
  Entrez Gene: HOXA4 (a.k.a. HOX1, HOX1D)
  Promoter: EF1a
  Cloning method: Unknown
  Sequencing primers: 5′ GGGTGGAGACTGAAGTTAGGCCAG; 3′ CACATAGCGTAAAAGGAGCAACATAG
Terms and licenses: Academic/Nonprofit Terms; Industry Terms: Not Available to Industry
Depositor comments: NM_002141,ENST00000610970,ENST00000360046,ENST00000428284 . The transcription factor ORF portion of this plasmid was synthesized by Genewiz. Please test multiple small colonies in case of plasmid recombination. To make this collection available in a timely manner, a portion of this collection was not fully sequenced by Addgene. If an Addgene verified full plasmid sequence is not available, please contact us prior to placing an order to request the full sequence.
How to cite: TFORF1146 was a gift from Feng Zhang (Addgene plasmid # 144167 ; http://n2t.net/addgene:144167 ; RRID:Addgene_144167)
