[The description below was written by a language model from this plasmid's Addgene catalogue record and pLannotate feature annotations shown in this document.]
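Description:
TFORF1146 is a lentiviral mammalian expression plasmid built on the pLX_TRC317 backbone and carrying the human HOXA4 open reading frame, one member of a barcoded transcription factor ORF collection. It is propagated in E. coli through a high-copy ColE1/pUC-type origin with ampicillin resistance (bla); an f1 origin and leftover lac/T7/T3 cloning-vector elements are also annotated in the bacterial portion. The depositor notes that the plasmid can recombine, as is common for LTR-containing vectors.

The viral segment has a third-generation, self-inactivating layout. An RSV promoter drives a truncated HIV-1 5' LTR, followed by the Ψ packaging signal with a gag fragment, the Rev response element, a cPPT/CTS and a ΔU3 3' LTR, with an SV40 polyadenylation signal downstream. Because no viral genes are intact, packaging functions must be supplied in trans. Two expression units sit between the LTRs. An SV40 early promoter/origin region drives puromycin N-acetyltransferase for selection of transduced cells, and a strong constitutive EF-1α promoter drives HOXA4, a homeobox transcription factor involved in anterior-posterior positional identity. A WPRE downstream of the ORF enhances transcript stability and expression. The catalogue describes a unique 24-bp barcode associated with each ORF. The barcode is not annotated in the feature table, though the stated insert size exceeds the annotated coding sequence, which leaves room for short flanking sequence. A short U6 promoter fragment annotated between the ORF and the WPRE is probably a partial match, not a functional Pol III unit.

The construct is intended for HOXA4 overexpression in mammalian cells, individually or in pooled screens where the barcode identifies which transcription factor a cell received, as in directed differentiation studies.
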