Features (pLannotate 1.2.2; 31 found; start..end, strand, type, name):
      5..231     +  promoter       RSV promoter: Rous sarcoma virus enhancer/promoter
    232..412     +  LTR            5' LTR (truncated): truncated 5' long terminal repeat (LTR) from HIV-1
    459..584     +  misc_feature   HIV-1 Ψ: packaging signal of human immunodeficiency virus type 1
    568..931     +  CDS            HIV-1 gag (fragment): gag protein from human immunodeficiency virus 1; gag
   1077..1310    +  misc_feature   RRE: The Rev response element (RRE) of HIV-1 allows for Rev-dependent mRNA export from the nucleus to the cytoplasm.
   1687..1713    +  CDS            Rev (fragment): human immunodeficiency virus 1 (HIV-1) Rev protein; rev; enhances nuclear export of unspliced and incompletely spliced viral mRNAs
   1720..1743    +  promoter       SV40 promoter (fragment): SV40 early promoter
   1744..1815    +  promoter       SV40 promoter (fragment): SV40 enhancer and early promoter
   1839..1974    +  rep_origin     SV40 ori: SV40 origin of replication
   2020..2616    +  CDS            PuroR (fragment): puromycin N-acetyltransferase; pac from Streptomyces; confers resistance to puromycin
   2665..2782    +  misc_feature   cPPT/CTS: central polypurine tract and central termination sequence of HIV-1
   2847..2913    +  CDS            small t antigen (fragment): SV40 (simian virus 40) small t antigen
   2920..4098    +  promoter       EF-1α promoter: strong constitutive promoter for human elongation factor EF-1α
   4115..5074    +  CDS            HOXA4: HXA4_HUMAN - Also known as HOX1D. Experimental evidence at transcript level: Swiss-Prot protein existence level 2. Sequence-specific transcription factor which is part of a developmental regulatory system that provides cells with specific positional identities on the anterior-posterior axis. Binds to sites in the 5'-flanking sequence of its coding region with various affinities. The consensus sequences of the high and low affinity binding sites are 5'-TAATGA[CG]-3' and 5'-CTAATTTT-3'. From Homo sapiens (Human).
   5090..5143    +  promoter       U6 promoter (fragment): RNA polymerase III promoter for human U6 snRNA
   5185..5773    +  misc_feature   WPRE: woodchuck hepatitis virus posttranscriptional regulatory element
   5824..5843    +  misc_feature   cPPT/CTS (fragment): central polypurine tract and central termination sequence of HIV-1
   5845..6078    +  LTR            3' LTR (ΔU3): self-inactivating 3' long terminal repeat (LTR) from HIV-1
   6156..6277    +  polyA_signal   SV40 poly(A) signal: SV40 polyadenylation signal
   6317..6452    +  rep_origin     SV40 ori: SV40 origin of replication
   6473..6491    -  promoter       T7 promoter: promoter for bacteriophage T7 RNA polymerase
   6499..6654    +  CDS            lacZα (fragment): LacZα fragment of β-galactosidase; lacZ fragment
   6659..7087    +  rep_origin     f1 ori (sequence partly withheld): f1 bacteriophage origin of replication; arrow indicates direction of (+) strand synthesis
   7140..7244    +  promoter       AmpR promoter: bla
   7245..8105    +  CDS            AmpR: β-lactamase; bla; confers resistance to ampicillin, carbenicillin, and related antibiotics
   8276..8864    +  rep_origin     ori: high-copy-number ColE1/pMB1/pBR322/pUC origin of replication
   9047..9139    +  CDS            lacI (fragment): lac repressor; lacI; The lac repressor binds to the lac operator to inhibit transcription in E. coli. This inhibition can be relieved by adding lactose or isopropyl-β-D-thiogalactopyranoside (IPTG).
   9152..9173    +  protein_bind   CAP binding site: CAP binding activates transcription in the presence of cAMP. E. coli catabolite activator protein
   9188..9218    +  promoter       lac promoter: promoter for the E. coli lac operon
   9226..9242    +  protein_bind   lac operator: The lac repressor binds to the lac operator to inhibit transcription in E. coli. This inhibition can be relieved by adding lactose or isopropyl-β-D-thiogalactopyranoside (IPTG). lac repressor encoded by lacI
   9287..9305    +  promoter       T3 promoter: promoter for bacteriophage T3 RNA polymerase
>Addgene plasmid #144167 | TFORF1146 | addgene full sequence | sequence record 404059 | Addgene NGS Result
TTAATGTAGTCTTATGCAATACTCTTGTAGTCTTGCAACATGGTAACGATGAGTTAGCAACATGCCTTAC
AAGGAGAGAAAAAGCACCGTGCATGCCGATTGGTGGAAGTAAGGTGGTACGATCGTGCCTTATTAGGAAG
GCAACAGACGGGTCTGACATGGATTGGACGAACCACTGAATTGCCGCATTGCAGAGATATTGTATTTAAG
TGCCTAGCTCGATACATAAACGGGTCTCTCTGGTTAGACCAGATCTGAGCCTGGGAGCTCTCTGGCTAAC
TAGGGAACCCACTGCTTAAGCCTCAATAAAGCTTGCCTTGAGTGCTTCAAGTAGTGTGTGCCCGTCTGTT
GTGTGACTCTGGTAACTAGAGATCCCTCAGACCCTTTTAGTCAGTGTGGAAAATCTCTAGCAGTGGCGCC
CGAACAGGGACTTGAAAGCGAAAGGGAAACCAGAGGAGCTCTCTCGACGCAGGACTCGGCTTGCTGAAGC
GCGCACGGCAAGAGGCGAGGGGCGGCGACTGGTGAGTACGCCAAAAATTTTGACTAGCGGAGGCTAGAAG
GAGAGAGATGGGTGCGAGAGCGTCAGTATTAAGCGGGGGAGAATTAGATCGCGATGGGAAAAAATTCGGT
TAAGGCCAGGGGGAAAGAAAAAATATAAATTAAAACATATAGTATGGGCAAGCAGGGAGCTAGAACGATT
CGCAGTTAATCCTGGCCTGTTAGAAACATCAGAAGGCTGTAGACAAATACTGGGACAGCTACAACCATCC
CTTCAGACAGGATCAGAAGAACTTAGATCATTATATAATACAGTAGCAACCCTCTATTGTGTGCATCAAA
GGATAGAGATAAAAGACACCAAGGAAGCTTTAGACAAGATAGAGGAAGAGCAAAACAAAAGTAAGACCAC
CGCACAGCAAGCGGCCGCTGATCTTCAGACCTGGAGGAGGAGATATGAGGGACAATTGGAGAAGTGAATT
ATATAAATATAAAGTAGTAAAAATTGAACCATTAGGAGTAGCACCCACCAAGGCAAAGAGAAGAGTGGTG
CAGAGAGAAAAAAGAGCAGTGGGAATAGGAGCTTTGTTCCTTGGGTTCTTGGGAGCAGCAGGAAGCACTA
TGGGCGCAGCGTCAATGACGCTGACGGTACAGGCCAGACAATTATTGTCTGGTATAGTGCAGCAGCAGAA
CAATTTGCTGAGGGCTATTGAGGCGCAACAGCATCTGTTGCAACTCACAGTCTGGGGCATCAAGCAGCTC
CAGGCAAGAATCCTGGCTGTGGAAAGATACCTAAAGGATCAACAGCTCCTGGGGATTTGGGGTTGCTCTG
GAAAACTCATTTGCACCACTGCTGTGCCTTGGAATGCTAGTTGGAGTAATAAATCTCTGGAACAGATTTG
GAATCACACGACCTGGATGGAGTGGGACAGAGAAATTAACAATTACACAAGCTTAATACACTCCTTAATT
GAAGAATCGCAAAACCAGCAAGAAAAGAATGAACAAGAATTATTGGAATTAGATAAATGGGCAAGTTTGT
GGAATTGGTTTAACATAACAAATTGGCTGTGGTATATAAAATTATTCATAATGATAGTAGGAGGCTTGGT
AGGTTTAAGAATAGTTTTTGCTGTACTTTCTATAGTGAATAGAGTTAGGCAGGGATATTCACCATTATCG
TTTCAGACCCACCTCCCAACCCCGAGGGGACCCATGCATTGCATCTCAATTAGTCAGCAACCAGGTGTGG
AAAGTCCCCAGGCTCCCCAGCAGGCAGAAGTATGCAAAGCATGCGTCTCAATTAGTCAGCAACCATAGTC
CCGCCCCTAACTCCGCCCATCCCGCCCCTAACTCCGCCCAGTTCCGCCCATTCTCCGCCCCATGGCTGAC
TAATTTTTTTTATTTATGCAGAGGCCGAGGCCGCCTCGGCCTCTGAGCTATTCCAGAAGTAGTGAGGAGG
CTTTTTTGGAGGCCTAGGCTTTTGCAAAAAGCTTTCTAGAGGTACCACCGGAGCTTACCATGACCGAGTA
CAAGCCCACGGTGCGCCTCGCCACCCGCGACGACGTCCCCAGGGCCGTACGCACCCTCGCCGCCGCGTTC
GCCGACTACCCCGCCACGCGCCACACCGTCGATCCGGACCGCCACATCGAGCGGGTCACCGAGCTGCAAG
AACTCTTCCTCACGCGCGTCGGGCTCGACATCGGCAAGGTGTGGGTCGCGGACGACGGCGCCGCCGTGGC
GGTCTGGACCACGCCGGAGAGCGTCGAAGCGGGGGCGGTGTTCGCCGAGATCGGCCCGCGCATGGCCGAG
TTGAGCGGTTCCCGGCTGGCCGCGCAGCAACAGATGGAAGGCCTCCTGGCGCCGCACCGGCCCAAGGAGC
CCGCGTGGTTCCTGGCCACCGTCGGCGTCTCGCCCGACCACCAGGGCAAGGGTCTGGGCAGCGCCGTCGT
GCTCCCCGGAGTGGAGGCGGCCGAGCGCGCCGGGGTGCCCGCCTTCCTGGAGACCTCCGCGCCCCGCAAC
CTCCCCTTCTACGAGCGGCTCGGCTTCACCGTCACCGCCGACGTCGAGGTGCCCGAAGGACCGCGCACCT
GGTGCATGACCCGCAAGCCCGGTGCCAGTTAACGAATTCTAGATCTTGAGACAAATGGCAGTATTCATCC
ACAATTTTAAAAGAAAAGGGGGGATTGGGGGGTACAGTGCAGGGGAAAGAATAGTAGACATAATAGCAAC
AGACATACAAACTAAAGAATTACAAAAACAAATTACAAAAATTCAAAATTTTCGGGTTTATTACAGGGAC
AGCAGAGATCCACTTTGGCGCCGGCTCGAGGCCTGCAGGTGCAAAGATGGATAAAGTTTTAAACAGAGAG
GAATCTTTGCAGCTAATGGACCTTCTAGGTCTTGAAAGGAGTGGGAATTGGCTCCGGTGCCCGTCAGTGG
GCAGAGCGCACATCGCCCACAGTCCCCGAGAAGTTGGGGGGAGGGGTCGGCAATTGAACCGGTGCCTAGA
GAAGGTGGCGCGGGGTAAACTGGGAAAGTGATGTCGTGTACTGGCTCCGCCTTTTTCCCGAGGGTGGGGG
AGAACCGTATATAAGTGCAGTAGTCGCCGTGAACGTTCTTTTTCGCAACGGGTTTGCCGCCAGAACACAG
GTAAGTGCCGTGTGTGGTTCCCGCGGGCCTGGCCTCTTTACGGGTTATGGCCCTTGCGTGCCTTGAATTA
CTTCCACCTGGCTGCAGTACGTGATTCTTGATCCCGAGCTTCGGGTTGGAAGTGGGTGGGAGAGTTCGAG
GCCTTGCGCTTAAGGAGCCCCTTCGCCTCGTGCTTGAGTTGAGGCCTGGCCTGGGCGCTGGGGCCGCCGC
GTGCGAATCTGGTGGCACCTTCGCGCCTGTCTCGCTGCTTTCGATAAGTCTCTAGCCATTTAAAATTTTT
GATGACCTGCTGCGACGCTTTTTTTCTGGCAAGATAGTCTTGTAAATGCGGGCCAAGATCTGCACACTGG
TATTTCGGTTTTTGGGGCCGCGGGCGGCGACGGGGCCCGTGCGTCCCAGCGCACATGTTCGGCGAGGCGG
GGCCTGCGAGCGCGGCCACCGAGAATCGGACGGGGGTAGTCTCAAGCTGGCCGGCCTGCTCTGGTGCCTG
GCCTCGCGCCGCCGTGTATCGCCCCGCCCTGGGCGGCAAGGCTGGCCCGGTCGGCACCAGTTGCGTGAGC
GGAAAGATGGCCGCTTCCCGGCCCTGCTGCAGGGAGCTCAAAATGGAGGACGCGGCGCTCGGGAGAGCGG
GCGGGTGAGTCACCCACACAAAGGAAAAGGGCCTTTCCGTCCTCAGCCGTCGCTTCATGTGACTCCACGG
AGTACCGGGCGCCGTCCAGGCACCTCGATTAGTTCTCGAGCTTTTGGAGTACGTCGTCTTTAGGTTGGGG
GGAGGGGTTTTATGCGATGGAGTTTCCCCACACTGAGTGGGTGGAGACTGAAGTTAGGCCAGCTTGGCAC
TTGATGTAATTCTCCTTGGAATTTGCCCTTTTTGAGTTTGGATCTTGGTTCATTCTCAAGCCTCAGACAG
TGGTTCAAAGTTTTTTTCTTCCATTTCAGGTGTCGTGAGGCTAGCACCGCCACCATGACCATGAGCTCGT
TTTTGATAAACTCCAACTACATCGAGCCCAAGTTCCCTCCCTTCGAGGAGTACGCGCAGCACAGCGGCTC
GGGCGGCGCAGACGGCGGCCCGGGCGGGGGCCCCGGCTACCAGCAGCCCCCAGCGCCCCCGACCCAGCAC
CTGCCGCTGCAGCAGCCCCAGCTCCCTCACGCGGGCGGCGGCCGAGAGCCCACTGCCTCCTACTACGCGC
CGCGGACCGCCCGCGAGCCCGCCTACCCTGCTGCCGCGCTGTACCCCGCGCATGGGGCCGCGGACACCGC
CTACCCCTATGGCTACCGCGGCGGCGCCAGCCCCGGGCGGCCGCCCCAGCCCGAGCAGCCCCCGGCGCAA
GCCAAGGGCCCAGCGCACGGCCTGCATGCGAGCCACGTCCTGCAGCCCCAGCTGCCGCCGCCCCTGCAGC
CTCGCGCCGTGCCCCCAGCGGCCCCGCGGCGCTGCGAGGCGGCCCCCGCCACCCCAGGCGTCCCGGCAGG
GGGCAGCGCCCCCGCGTGCCCGCTGCTCTTGGCCGACAAGAGCCCGCTGGGCCTGAAGGGCAAGGAGCCC
GTGGTGTACCCCTGGATGAAGAAGATCCATGTCAGCGCCGTTAACCCCAGTTATAACGGAGGGGAGCCTA
AGCGCTCTCGAACCGCCTACACCCGGCAGCAGGTCTTGGAGCTGGAGAAGGAGTTCCACTTCAATCGATA
CCTGACCCGGCGGCGCCGCATCGAGATCGCCCACACGCTCTGTTTGTCTGAGCGCCAGGTCAAGATCTGG
TTTCAGAACCGGAGGATGAAGTGGAAGAAAGACCACAAACTGCCCAACACCAAGATGCGATCCTCCAATT
CGGCCTCGGCCTCTGCCGGCCCACCAGGGAAAGCACAAACTCAGAGCCCACACCTCCATCCCCACCCCCA
CCCGAGCACCTCCACACCCGTTCCCTCCTCCATATAGTAATGAACTAGTCCGTAACTTGAAAGTATTTCG
ATTTCTTGGCTTTATATATCTTGTGGAAAGGACGAGCAGCAGGCAGTCTCTGCCATCCGACGCGTTAAGT
CGACAATCAACCTCTGGATTACAAAATTTGTGAAAGATTGACTGGTATTCTTAACTATGTTGCTCCTTTT
ACGCTATGTGGATACGCTGCTTTAATGCCTTTGTATCATGCTATTGCTTCCCGTATGGCTTTCATTTTCT
CCTCCTTGTATAAATCCTGGTTGCTGTCTCTTTATGAGGAGTTGTGGCCCGTTGTCAGGCAACGTGGCGT
GGTGTGCACTGTGTTTGCTGACGCAACCCCCACTGGTTGGGGCATTGCCACCACCTGTCAGCTCCTTTCC
GGGACTTTCGCTTTCCCCCTCCCTATTGCCACGGCGGAACTCATCGCCGCCTGCCTTGCCCGCTGCTGGA
CAGGGGCTCGGCTGTTGGGCACTGACAATTCCGTGGTGTTGTCGGGGAAATCATCGTCCTTTCCTTGGCT
GCTCGCCTGTGTTGCCACCTGGATTCTGCGCGGGACGTCCTTCTGCTACGTCCCTTCGGCCCTCAATCCA
GCGGACCTTCCTTCCCGCGGCCTGCTGCCGGCTCTGCGGCCTCTTCCGCGTCTTCGCCTTCGCCCTCAGA
CGAGTCGGATCTCCCTTTGGGCCGCCTCCCCGCGTCGACTTTAAGACCAATGACTTACAAGGCAGCTGTA
GATCTTAGCCACTTTTTAAAAGAAAAGGGGGGACTGGAAGGGCTAATTCACTCCCAACGAAGACAAGATC
TGCTTTTTGCTTGTACTGGGTCTCTCTGGTTAGACCAGATCTGAGCCTGGGAGCTCTCTGGCTAACTAGG
GAACCCACTGCTTAAGCCTCAATAAAGCTTGCCTTGAGTGCTTCAAGTAGTGTGTGCCCGTCTGTTGTGT
GACTCTGGTAACTAGAGATCCCTCAGACCCTTTTAGTCAGTGTGGAAAATCTCTAGCAGTACGTATAGTA
GTTCATGTCATCTTATTATTCAGTATTTATAACTTGCAAAGAAATGAATATCAGAGAGTGAGAGGAACTT
GTTTATTGCAGCTTATAATGGTTACAAATAAAGCAATAGCATCACAAATTTCACAAATAAAGCATTTTTT
TCACTGCATTCTAGTTGTGGTTTGTCCAAACTCATCAATGTATCTTATCATGTCTGGCTCTAGCTATCCC
GCCCCTAACTCCGCCCATCCCGCCCCTAACTCCGCCCAGTTCCGCCCATTCTCCGCCCCATGGCTGACTA
ATTTTTTTTATTTATGCAGAGGCCGAGGCCGCCTCGGCCTCTGAGCTATTCCAGAAGTAGTGAGGAGGCT
TTTTTGGAGGCCTAGGGACGTACCCAATTCGCCCTATAGTGAGTCGTATTACGCGCGCTCACTGGCCGTC
GTTTTACAACGTCGTGACTGGGAAAACCCTGGCGTTACCCAACTTAATCGCCTTGCAGCACATCCCCCTT
TCGCCAGCTGGCGTAATAGCGAAGAGGCCCGCACCGATCGCCCTTCCCAACAGTTGCGCAGCCTGAATGG
CGAATGGG
[124 nt withheld, positions 6659-6782]
C
[91 nt withheld, positions 6784-6874]
A
[49 nt withheld, positions 6876-6924]
CCTTTGACGTTGGAGTCCACGTTCTTT
[37 nt withheld, positions 6952-6988]
ACCCTATCTCGGTCTATTCTTTTGATTTATAAGGGATTTTGCCGATTTCGGCCTATTGGTTAAAAAATGA
GCTGATTTAACAAAAATTTAACGCGAATTTTAACAAAATATTAACGCTTACAATTTAGGTGGCACTTTTC
GGGGAAATGTGCGCGGAACCCCTATTTGTTTATTTTTCTAAATACATTCAAATATGTATCCGCTCATGAG
ACAATAACCCTGATAAATGCTTCAATAATATTGAAAAAGGAAGAGTATGAGTATTCAACATTTCCGTGTC
GCCCTTATTCCCTTTTTTGCGGCATTTTGCCTTCCTGTTTTTGCTCACCCAGAAACGCTGGTGAAAGTAA
AAGATGCTGAAGATCAGTTGGGTGCACGAGTGGGTTACATCGAACTGGATCTCAACAGCGGTAAGATCCT
TGAGAGTTTTCGCCCCGAAGAACGTTTTCCAATGATGAGCACTTTTAAAGTTCTGCTATGTGGCGCGGTA
TTATCCCGTATTGACGCCGGGCAAGAGCAACTCGGTCGCCGCATACACTATTCTCAGAATGACTTGGTTG
AGTACTCACCAGTCACAGAAAAGCATCTTACGGATGGCATGACAGTAAGAGAATTATGCAGTGCTGCCAT
AACCATGAGTGATAACACTGCGGCCAACTTACTTCTGACAACGATCGGAGGACCGAAGGAGCTAACCGCT
TTTTTGCACAACATGGGGGATCATGTAACTCGCCTTGATCGTTGGGAACCGGAGCTGAATGAAGCCATAC
CAAACGACGAGCGTGACACCACGATGCCTGTAGCAATGGCAACAACGTTGCGCAAACTATTAACTGGCGA
ACTACTTACTCTAGCTTCCCGGCAACAATTAATAGACTGGATGGAGGCGGATAAAGTTGCAGGACCACTT
CTGCGCTCGGCCCTTCCGGCTGGCTGGTTTATTGCTGATAAATCTGGAGCCGGTGAGCGTGGGTCTCGCG
GTATCATTGCAGCACTGGGGCCAGATGGTAAGCCCTCCCGTATCGTAGTTATCTACACGACGGGGAGTCA
GGCAACTATGGATGAACGAAATAGACAGATCGCTGAGATAGGTGCCTCACTGATTAAGCATTGGTAACTG
TCAGACCAAGTTTACTCATATATACTTTAGATTGATTTAAAACTTCATTTTTAATTTAAAAGGATCTAGG
TGAAGATCCTTTTTGATAATCTCATGACCAAAATCCCTTAACGTGAGTTTTCGTTCCACTGAGCGTCAGA
CCCCGTAGAAAAGATCAAAGGATCTTCTTGAGATCCTTTTTTTCTGCGCGTAATCTGCTGCTTGCAAACA
AAAAAACCACCGCTACCAGCGGTGGTTTGTTTGCCGGATCAAGAGCTACCAACTCTTTTTCCGAAGGTAA
CTGGCTTCAGCAGAGCGCAGATACCAAATACTGTTCTTCTAGTGTAGCCGTAGTTAGGCCACCACTTCAA
GAACTCTGTAGCACCGCCTACATACCTCGCTCTGCTAATCCTGTTACCAGTGGCTGCTGCCAGTGGCGAT
AAGTCGTGTCTTACCGGGTTGGACTCAAGACGATAGTTACCGGATAAGGCGCAGCGGTCGGGCTGAACGG
GGGGTTCGTGCACACAGCCCAGCTTGGAGCGAACGACCTACACCGAACTGAGATACCTACAGCGTGAGCT
ATGAGAAAGCGCCACGCTTCCCGAAGGGAGAAAGGCGGACAGGTATCCGGTAAGCGGCAGGGTCGGAACA
GGAGAGCGCACGAGGGAGCTTCCAGGGGGAAACGCCTGGTATCTTTATAGTCCTGTCGGGTTTCGCCACC
TCTGACTTGAGCGTCGATTTTTGTGATGCTCGTCAGGGGGGCGGAGCCTATGGAAAAACGCCAGCAACGC
GGCCTTTTTACGGTTCCTGGCCTTTTGCTGGCCTTTTGCTCACATGTTCTTTCCTGCGTTATCCCCTGAT
TCTGTGGATAACCGTATTACCGCCTTTGAGTGAGCTGATACCGCTCGCCGCAGCCGAACGACCGAGCGCA
GCGAGTCAGTGAGCGAGGAAGCGGAAGAGCGCCCAATACGCAAACCGCCTCTCCCCGCGCGTTGGCCGAT
TCATTAATGCAGCTGGCACGACAGGTTTCCCGACTGGAAAGCGGGCAGTGAGCGCAACGCAATTAATGTG
AGTTAGCTCACTCATTAGGCACCCCAGGCTTTACACTTTATGCTTCCGGCTCGTATGTTGTGTGGAATTG
TGAGCGGATAACAATTTCACACAGGAAACAGCTATGACCATGATTACGCCAAGCGCGCAATTAACCCTCA
CTAAAGGGAACAAAAGCTGGAGCTGCAAGC
