>Addgene plasmid #144167 | TFORF1146 | depositor partial sequence | sequence record 284616 | Insert
ACCGCCACCATGACCATGAGCTCGTTTTTGATAAACTCCAACTACATCGAGCCCAAGTTCCCTCCCTTCG
AGGAGTACGCGCAGCACAGCGGCTCGGGCGGCGCAGACGGCGGCCCGGGCGGGGGCCCCGGCTACCAGCA
GCCCCCAGCGCCCCCGACCCAGCACCTGCCGCTGCAGCAGCCCCAGCTCCCTCACGCGGGCGGCGGCCGA
GAGCCCACTGCCTCCTACTACGCGCCGCGGACCGCCCGCGAGCCCGCCTACCCTGCTGCCGCGCTGTACC
CCGCGCATGGGGCCGCGGACACCGCCTACCCCTATGGCTACCGCGGCGGCGCCAGCCCCGGGCGGCCGCC
CCAGCCCGAGCAGCCCCCGGCGCAAGCCAAGGGCCCAGCGCACGGCCTGCATGCGAGCCACGTCCTGCAG
CCCCAGCTGCCGCCGCCCCTGCAGCCTCGCGCCGTGCCCCCAGCGGCCCCGCGGCGCTGCGAGGCGGCCC
CCGCCACCCCAGGCGTCCCGGCAGGGGGCAGCGCCCCCGCGTGCCCGCTGCTCTTGGCCGACAAGAGCCC
GCTGGGCCTGAAGGGCAAGGAGCCCGTGGTGTACCCCTGGATGAAGAAGATCCATGTCAGCGCCGTTAAC
CCCAGTTATAACGGAGGGGAGCCTAAGCGCTCTCGAACCGCCTACACCCGGCAGCAGGTCTTGGAGCTGG
AGAAGGAGTTCCACTTCAATCGATACCTGACCCGGCGGCGCCGCATCGAGATCGCCCACACGCTCTGTTT
GTCTGAGCGCCAGGTCAAGATCTGGTTTCAGAACCGGAGGATGAAGTGGAAGAAAGACCACAAACTGCCC
AACACCAAGATGCGATCCTCCAATTCGGCCTCGGCCTCTGCCGGCCCACCAGGGAAAGCACAAACTCAGA
GCCCACACCTCCATCCCCACCCCCACCCGAGCACCTCCACACCCGTTCCCTCCTCCATATAGTAATGAAC
TAGTCCGTAACTTGAAAGTATTTCGATTTCTTGGCTTTATATATCTTGTGGAAAGGACGAGCAGCAGGCA
GTCTCTGCCATCCG
