>Addgene plasmid #144167 | TFORF1146 | depositor partial sequence | sequence record 284617 | Barcode
GCAGCAGGCAGTCTCTGCCATCCG
